Addgene plasmid #148861: pT7-EGFP-C1-HsAGO3-P591GA621FK661AL695Y_AH
Purpose: Mammalian Expression of HsAGO3-P591GA621FK661AL695Y
Depositing lab: Elisa Izaurralde. Depositing organization: Max Planck Institute for Developmental Biology.
Backbone
  Vector backbone: Unknown
  Vector type: Mammalian Expression
Growth in bacteria
  Bacterial resistance: Kanamycin, 50 μg/mL
  Growth temperature: 37°C
  Growth strain: DH5alpha
  Copy number: High Copy
Gene/Insert
  Gene/Insert name: HsAGO3-P591GA621FK661AL695Y
  Species: H. sapiens (human)
  Entrez Gene: AGO3 (a.k.a. EIF2C3)
  Cloning method: Unknown
Terms and licenses: Academic/Nonprofit Terms; Industry Terms: Not Available to Industry
Depositor comments: ORF extracted from NCBI: NM_024852.3 Plasmids from this collection were made available to the research community and donated after the lab closed. Please note that the sequence provided by the depositing laboratory may be theoretical/predicted or based on Sanger sequencing results. There may be discrepancies between sequencing results obtained by Addgene and the depositor sequence. If an Addgene verified sequence is not available, please contact before placing your order to request that our lab fully sequence the plasmid.
How to cite: pT7-EGFP-C1-HsAGO3-P591GA621FK661AL695Y_AH was a gift from Elisa Izaurralde (Addgene plasmid # 148861 ; http://n2t.net/addgene:148861 ; RRID:Addgene_148861)
