[The description below was written by a language model from this plasmid's Addgene catalogue record and pLannotate feature annotations shown in this document.]
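Description:
pT7-EGFP-C1-HsAGO3-P591GA621FK661AL695Y_AH is a 7,327 nt mammalian expression plasmid encoding human Argonaute-3 (AGO3, also known as EIF2C3) fused at its N-terminus to EGFP. The record lists the backbone as unknown, although the name and the feature layout are consistent with an EGFP-C1-style vector to which a T7 promoter has been added. It replicates in E. coli at high copy from a ColE1/pUC-type origin and is selected with kanamycin. The NeoR/KanR aminoglycoside phosphotransferase gene sits behind tandem bacterial (bla) and SV40 early promoters and ends with an HSV TK polyadenylation signal, so the same marker can also confer G418 resistance in mammalian cells. An f1 origin is present as well. Several short annotated fragments (HIV-1 LTR, SV40 large T antigen, ble, bGH poly(A)) are most likely incidental sequence matches rather than functional elements.

The expression cassette uses the CMV immediate early enhancer and promoter, followed by a T7 promoter that would allow transcription by T7 RNA polymerase. Next come the EGFP coding sequence, a short remnant of the multiple cloning site acting as a linker, the AGO3 open reading frame and an SV40 polyadenylation signal. The ORF was derived from the NCBI reference transcript. As indicated by the name, it carries four amino-acid substitutions: P591G, A621F, K661A and L695Y. The record does not state what these mutations are meant to disrupt or confer. The stated purpose is mammalian expression of this AGO3 mutant, and the EGFP tag allows the protein to be followed by fluorescence or recognised through the tag. The depositor notes that the supplied sequence may be theoretical or based on Sanger reads.
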