Features (pLannotate 1.2.2; 18 found; start..end, strand, type, name):
      9..312     +  enhancer       CMV enhancer: human cytomegalovirus immediate early enhancer
    313..516     +  promoter       CMV promoter: human cytomegalovirus (CMV) immediate early promoter
    512..545     +  LTR            5' LTR (truncated) (fragment): truncated 5' long terminal repeat (LTR) from HIV-1
    561..579     +  promoter       T7 promoter: promoter for bacteriophage T7 RNA polymerase
    613..1329    +  CDS            EGFP: EGFP is a basic (constitutively fluorescent) green fluorescent protein published in 1996, derived from Aequorea victoria. It is reported to be a rapidly-maturing weak dimer with moderate acid sensitivity.
   1330..1350    +  misc_feature   MCS (fragment): multiple cloning site
   1351..3930    +  CDS            AGO3: AGO3_HUMAN - Also known as EIF2C3. Experimental evidence at protein level: Swiss-Prot protein existence level 1. Required for RNA-mediated gene silencing (RNAi). Binds to short RNAs such as microRNAs (miRNAs) and represses the translation of mRNAs which are complementary to them. Proposed to be involved in stabilization of small RNA derivates (siRNA) derived from processed RNA polymerase III-transcribed Alu repeats containing a DR2 retinoic acid response element (RARE) in stem cells and in the subsequent siRNA- dependent degradation of a subset of RNA polymerase II-transcribed coding mRNAs by
   3956..4040    +  CDS            large T antigen (fragment): large T antigen from SV40 (simian virus 40)
   4063..4184    +  polyA_signal   SV40 poly(A) signal: SV40 polyadenylation signal
   4218..4646    -  rep_origin     f1 ori (sequence partly withheld): f1 bacteriophage origin of replication; arrow indicates direction of (+) strand synthesis
   4673..4777    +  promoter       AmpR promoter: bla
   4779..5136    +  promoter       SV40 promoter: SV40 enhancer and early promoter
   5171..5965    +  CDS            NeoR/KanR: aminoglycoside phosphotransferase from Tn5; aph(3')-II (or nptII); confers resistance to neomycin, kanamycin, and G418 (Geneticin®)
   5986..6138    +  CDS            ble (fragment): BLE_KLEPN - Experimental evidence at protein level: Swiss-Prot protein existence level 1. Binding protein with a strong affinity to the bleomycin family of antibiotics. Binds to CL990; an antimitotic-antibiotic compound. From Klebsiella pneumoniae.
   6197..6244    +  polyA_signal   HSV TK poly(A) signal: herpes simplex virus thymidine kinase polyadenylation signal (Cole and Stacy, 1985)
   6335..6351    -  polyA_signal   bGH poly(A) signal (fragment): bovine growth hormone polyadenylation signal
   6573..7161    +  rep_origin     ori: high-copy-number ColE1/pMB1/pBR322/pUC origin of replication
   7276..7327    +  enhancer       CMV enhancer (fragment): human cytomegalovirus immediate early enhancer
>Addgene plasmid #148861 | pT7-EGFP-C1-HsAGO3-P591GA621FK661AL695Y_AH | depositor full sequence | sequence record 291309 | Full Sequence
GAGTTCCGCGTTACATAACTTACGGTAAATGGCCCGCCTGGCTGACCGCCCAACGACCCCCGCCCATTGA
CGTCAATAATGACGTATGTTCCCATAGTAACGCCAATAGGGACTTTCCATTGACGTCAATGGGTGGAGTA
TTTACGGTAAACTGCCCACTTGGCAGTACATCAAGTGTATCATATGCCAAGTACGCCCCCTATTGACGTC
AATGACGGTAAATGGCCCGCCTGGCATTATGCCCAGTACATGACCTTATGGGACTTTCCTACTTGGCAGT
ACATCTACGTATTAGTCATCGCTATTACCATGGTGATGCGGTTTTGGCAGTACATCAATGGGCGTGGATA
GCGGTTTGACTCACGGGGATTTCCAAGTCTCCACCCCATTGACGTCAATGGGAGTTTGTTTTGGCACCAA
AATCAACGGGACTTTCCAAAATGTCGTAACAACTCCGCCCCATTGACGCAAATGGGCGGTAGGCGTGTAC
GGTGGGAGGTCTATATAAGCAGAGCTCTCTGGCTAACTAGAGAACCCACTGCTTACTGGCTTATCGAAAT
TAATACGACTCACTATAGGGAGACCCAAGCTCTAGCGCTACCGGTCGCCACCATGGTGAGCAAGGGCGAG
GAGCTGTTCACCGGGGTGGTGCCCATCCTGGTCGAGCTGGACGGCGACGTAAACGGCCACAAGTTCAGCG
TGTCCGGCGAGGGCGAGGGCGATGCCACCTACGGCAAGCTGACCCTGAAGTTCATCTGCACCACCGGCAA
GCTGCCCGTGCCCTGGCCCACCCTCGTGACCACCCTGACCTACGGCGTGCAGTGCTTCAGCCGCTACCCC
GACCACATGAAGCAGCACGACTTCTTCAAGTCCGCCATGCCCGAAGGCTACGTCCAGGAGCGCACCATCT
TCTTCAAGGACGACGGCAACTACAAGACCCGCGCCGAGGTGAAGTTCGAGGGCGACACCCTGGTGAACCG
CATCGAGCTGAAGGGCATCGACTTCAAGGAGGACGGCAACATCCTGGGGCACAAGCTGGAGTACAACTAC
AACAGCCACAACGTCTATATCATGGCCGACAAGCAGAAGAACGGCATCAAGGTGAACTTCAAGATCCGCC
ACAACATCGAGGACGGCAGCGTGCAGCTCGCCGACCACTACCAGCAGAACACCCCCATCGGCGACGGCCC
CGTGCTGCTGCCCGACAACCACTACCTGAGCACCCAGTCCGCCCTGAGCAAAGACCCCAACGAGAAGCGC
GATCACATGGTCCTGCTGGAGTTCGTGACCGCCGCCGGGATCACTCTCGGCATGGACGAGCTGTACAAGT
CCGGACTCAGATCTCGAGCTATGGAAATCGGCTCCGCAGGACCCGCTGGGGCCCAGCCCCTACTCATGGT
GCCCAGAAGACCTGGCTATGGCACCATGGGCAAACCCATTAAACTGCTGGCTAACTGTTTTCAAGTTGAA
ATCCCAAAGATTGATGTCTACCTCTATGAGGTAGATATTAAACCAGACAAGTGTCCTAGGAGAGTGAACA
GGGAGGTGGTTGACTCAATGGTTCAGCATTTTAAAGTAACTATATTTGGAGACCGTAGACCAGTTTATGA
TGGAAAAAGAAGTCTTTACACCGCCAATCCACTTCCTGTGGCAACTACAGGGGTAGATTTAGACGTTACT
TTACCTGGGGAAGGTGGAAAAGATCGACCTTTCAAGGTGTCAATCAAATTTGTCTCTCGGGTGAGTTGGC
ACCTACTGCATGAAGTACTGACAGGACGGACCTTGCCTGAGCCACTGGAATTAGACAAGCCAATCAGCAC
TAACCCTGTCCATGCCGTTGATGTGGTGCTACGACATCTGCCCTCCATGAAATACACACCTGTGGGGCGT
TCATTTTTCTCCGCTCCAGAAGGATATGACCACCCTCTGGGAGGGGGCAGGGAAGTGTGGTTTGGATTCC
ATCAGTCTGTTCGGCCTGCCATGTGGAAAATGATGCTTAATATCGATGTTTCTGCCACTGCCTTCTACAA
AGCACAACCTGTAATTCAGTTCATGTGTGAAGTTCTTGATATTCATAATATTGATGAGCAACCAAGACCT
CTGACTGATTCTCATCGGGTAAAATTCACCAAAGAGATAAAAGGTTTGAAGGTTGAAGTGACTCATTGTG
GAACAATGAGACGGAAATACCGTGTTTGTAATGTAACAAGGAGGCCTGCCAGTCATCAAACCTTTCCTTT
ACAGTTAGAAAACGGCCAAACTGTGGAGAGAACAGTAGCGCAGTATTTCAGAGAAAAGTATACTCTTCAG
CTGAAGTACCCGCACCTTCCCTGTCTGCAAGTCGGGCAGGAACAGAAACACACCTACCTGCCACTAGAAG
TCTGTAATATTGTGGCAGGGCAACGATGTATCAAGAAGCTAACAGACAATCAGACTTCCACTATGATCAA
GGCAACAGCAAGATCTGCACCAGATAGACAAGAGGAAATTAGCAGATTGGTAAGAAGTGCAAATTATGAA
ACAGATCCATTTGTTCAGGAGTTTCAATTTAAAGTTCGGGATGAAATGGCTCATGTAACTGGACGCGTAC
TTCCAGCACCTATGCTCCAGTATGGAGGACGGAATCGGACAGTAGCAACACCGAGCCATGGAGTATGGGA
CATGCGAGGGAAACAATTCCACACAGGAGTTGAAATCAAAATGTGGGCTATCGCTTGTTTTGCCACACAG
AGGCAGTGCAGAGAAGAAATATTGAAGGGTTTCACAGACCAGCTGCGTAAGATTTCTAAGGATGCAGGGA
TGCCCATCCAGGGCCAGCCATGCTTCTGCAAATATGCACAGGGGGCAGACAGCGTAGAGCCCATGTTCCG
GCATCTCAAGAACACATATTCTGGCCTACAGCTTATTATCGTCATCCTGCCGGGGAAGACACCAGTGTAT
GCGGAAGTGAAACGTGTAGGAGACACACTTTTGGGTATGGCTACACAATGTGTTCAAGTCAAGAATGTAA
TAAAAACATCTCCTCAAACTCTGTCAAACTTGTGCCTAAAGATAAATGTTAAACTCGGAGGGATCAATAA
TATTCTTGTACCTCATCAAAGACCTTCTGTGTTCCAGCAAGGAGTGATCTTTTTGGGAGCCGATGTCACT
CATCCACCTGCTGGTGATGGAAAGAAGCCTTCTATTGCTGCTGTTGTAGGTAGTATGGATTTTCACCCAA
GCAGATACTGTGCCACAGTAAGAGTTCAGAGACCCCGACAGGAGATCATCCAGGACTTGGCCTCCATGGT
CCGGGAACTTCTTATTCAATTTTATAAGTCAACTCGGTTCGCGCCTACTCGTATCATCTTTTATCGGGAT
GGTGTTTCAGAGGGGCAGTTTAGGCAGGTATTATATTATGAACTACTAGCAATTCGAGAAGCCTGCATCA
GTTACGAGAAAGACTATCAACCTGGAATAACCTACATTGTAGTTCAGAAGAGACATCACACTCGATTATT
TTGTGCTGATAGGACAGAAAGGGTTGGAAGAAGTGGCAATATCCCAGCTGGAACAACAGTTGATACAGAC
ATTACACACCCATATGAGTTCGATTTTTACCTCTGTAGCCATGCTGGAATACAGGGTACCAGTCGTCCTT
CACACTATCATGTTTTATGGGATGATAACTGCTTTACTGCAGATGAACTTCAGCTGCTAACTTACCAGCT
CTGCCACACTTACGTACGCTGTACACGATCTGTTTCTATACCTGCACCAGCGTATTATGCTCACCTGGTA
GCATTTAGAGCCAGATATCATCTTGTGGACAAAGAACATGACAGTGCTGAAGGAAGTCACGTTTCAGGAC
AAAGCAATGGGCGAGATCCACAAGCTCTTGCCAAGGCTGTACAGATTCACCAAGATACCTTACGCACAAT
GTACTTCGCTTAAGGATCCACCGGATCTAGATAACTGATCATAATCAGCCATACCACATTTGTAGAGGTT
TTACTTGCTTTAAAAAACCTCCCACACCTCCCCCTGAACCTGAAACATAAAATGAATGCAATTGTTGTTG
TTAACTTGTTTATTGCAGCTTATAATGGTTACAAATAAAGCAATAGCATCACAAATTTCACAAATAAAGC
ATTTTTTTCACTGCATTCTAGTTGTGGTTTGTCCAAACTCATCAATGTATCTTAACGCGTAAATTGTAAG
CGTTAATATTTTGTTAAAATTCGCGTTAAATTTTTGTTAAATCAGCTCATTTTTTAACCAATAGGCCGAA
ATCGGCAAAATCCCTTATAAATCAAAAGAATAGACCGAGATAGGGT
[37 nt withheld, positions 4317-4353]
AAAGAACGTGGACTCCAACGTCAAAGG
[49 nt withheld, positions 4381-4429]
T
[91 nt withheld, positions 4431-4521]
G
[124 nt withheld, positions 4523-4646]
CAGGTGGCACTTTTCGGGGAAATGTGCGCGGAACCCCTATTTGTTTATTTTTCTAAATACATTCAAATAT
GTATCCGCTCATGAGACAATAACCCTGATAAATGCTTCAATAATATTGAAAAAGGAAGAGTCCTGAGGCG
GAAAGAACCAGCTGTGGAATGTGTGTCAGTTAGGGTGTGGAAAGTCCCCAGGCTCCCCAGCAGGCAGAAG
TATGCAAAGCATGCATCTCAATTAGTCAGCAACCAGGTGTGGAAAGTCCCCAGGCTCCCCAGCAGGCAGA
AGTATGCAAAGCATGCATCTCAATTAGTCAGCAACCATAGTCCCGCCCCTAACTCCGCCCATCCCGCCCC
TAACTCCGCCCAGTTCCGCCCATTCTCCGCCCCATGGCTGACTAATTTTTTTTATTTATGCAGAGGCCGA
GGCCGCCTCGGCCTCTGAGCTATTCCAGAAGTAGTGAGGAGGCTTTTTTGGAGGCCTAGGCTTTTGCAAA
GATCGATCAAGAGACAGGATGAGGATCGTTTCGCATGATTGAACAAGATGGATTGCACGCAGGTTCTCCG
GCCGCTTGGGTGGAGAGGCTATTCGGCTATGACTGGGCACAACAGACAATCGGCTGCTCTGATGCCGCCG
TGTTCCGGCTGTCAGCGCAGGGGCGCCCGGTTCTTTTTGTCAAGACCGACCTGTCCGGTGCCCTGAATGA
ACTGCAAGACGAGGCAGCGCGGCTATCGTGGCTGGCCACGACGGGCGTTCCTTGCGCAGCTGTGCTCGAC
GTTGTCACTGAAGCGGGAAGGGACTGGCTGCTATTGGGCGAAGTGCCGGGGCAGGATCTCCTGTCATCTC
ACCTTGCTCCTGCCGAGAAAGTATCCATCATGGCTGATGCAATGCGGCGGCTGCATACGCTTGATCCGGC
TACCTGCCCATTCGACCACCAAGCGAAACATCGCATCGAGCGAGCACGTACTCGGATGGAAGCCGGTCTT
GTCGATCAGGATGATCTGGACGAAGAGCATCAGGGGCTCGCGCCAGCCGAACTGTTCGCCAGGCTCAAGG
CGAGCATGCCCGACGGCGAGGATCTCGTCGTGACCCATGGCGATGCCTGCTTGCCGAATATCATGGTGGA
AAATGGCCGCTTTTCTGGATTCATCGACTGTGGCCGGCTGGGTGTGGCGGACCGCTATCAGGACATAGCG
TTGGCTACCCGTGATATTGCTGAAGAGCTTGGCGGCGAATGGGCTGACCGCTTCCTCGTGCTTTACGGTA
TCGCCGCTCCCGATTCGCAGCGCATCGCCTTCTATCGCCTTCTTGACGAGTTCTTCTGAGCGGGACTCTG
GGGTTCGAAATGACCGACCAAGCGACGCCCAACCTGCCATCACGAGATTTCGATTCCACCGCCGCCTTCT
ATGAAAGGTTGGGCTTCGGAATCGTTTTCCGGGACGCCGGCTGGATGATCCTCCAGCGCGGGGATCTCAT
GCTGGAGTTCTTCGCCCACCCTAGGGGGAGGCTAACTGAAACACGGAAGGAGACAATACCGGAAGGAACC
CGCGCTATGACGGCAATAAAAAGACAGAATAAAACGCACGGTGTTGGGTCGTTTGTTCATAAACGCGGGG
TTCGGTCCCAGGGCTGGCACTCTGTCGATACCCCACCGAGACCCCATTGGGGCCAATACGCCCGCGTTTC
TTCCTTTTCCCCACCCCACCCCCCAAGTTCGGGTGAAGGCCCAGGGCTCGCAGCCAACGTCGGGGCGGCA
GGCCCTGCCATAGCCTCAGGTTACTCATATATACTTTAGATTGATTTAAAACTTCATTTTTAATTTAAAA
GGATCTAGGTGAAGATCCTTTTTGATAATCTCATGACCAAAATCCCTTAACGTGAGTTTTCGTTCCACTG
AGCGTCAGACCCCGTAGAAAAGATCAAAGGATCTTCTTGAGATCCTTTTTTTCTGCGCGTAATCTGCTGC
TTGCAAACAAAAAAACCACCGCTACCAGCGGTGGTTTGTTTGCCGGATCAAGAGCTACCAACTCTTTTTC
CGAAGGTAACTGGCTTCAGCAGAGCGCAGATACCAAATACTGTCCTTCTAGTGTAGCCGTAGTTAGGCCA
CCACTTCAAGAACTCTGTAGCACCGCCTACATACCTCGCTCTGCTAATCCTGTTACCAGTGGCTGCTGCC
AGTGGCGATAAGTCGTGTCTTACCGGGTTGGACTCAAGACGATAGTTACCGGATAAGGCGCAGCGGTCGG
GCTGAACGGGGGGTTCGTGCACACAGCCCAGCTTGGAGCGAACGACCTACACCGAACTGAGATACCTACA
GCGTGAGCTATGAGAAAGCGCCACGCTTCCCGAAGGGAGAAAGGCGGACAGGTATCCGGTAAGCGGCAGG
GTCGGAACAGGAGAGCGCACGAGGGAGCTTCCAGGGGGAAACGCCTGGTATCTTTATAGTCCTGTCGGGT
TTCGCCACCTCTGACTTGAGCGTCGATTTTTGTGATGCTCGTCAGGGGGGCGGAGCCTATGGAAAAACGC
CAGCAACGCGGCCTTTTTACGGTTCCTGGCCTTTTGCTGGCCTTTTGCTCACATGTTCTTTCCTGCGTTA
TCCCCTGATTCTGTGGATAACCGTATTACCGCCATGCATTAGTTATTAATAGTAATCAATTACGGGGTCA
TTAGTTCATAGCCCATATATG
